>Addgene plasmid #11560 | pEBB-XIAP1-351 | addgene partial sequence | sequence record 21402 | EF1a-F 5'-TCAAGCCTCAGACAGTGGTTC-3'
TGTCGTGGAGGATTCTCTAGAGATCCCTCGACCTCGAGATCCATTGTGCTGGATCTCACCATGGACTACA
AAGACGATGACGACAAGGGATCCATGACTTTTAACAGTTTTGAAGGATCTAAAACTTGTGTACCTGCAGA
CATCAATAAGGAAGAAGAATTTGTAGAAGAGTTTAATAGATTAAAAACTTTTGCTAATTTTCCAAGTGGT
AGTCCTGTTTCAGCATCAACACTGGCACGAGCAGGGTTTCTTTATACTGGTGAAGGAGATACCGTGCGGT
GCTTTAGTTGTCATGCAGCTGTAGATAGATGGCAATATGGAGACTCAGCAGTTGGAAGACACAGGAAAGT
ATCCCCAAATTGCAGATTTATCAACGGCTTTTATCTTGAAAATAGTGCCACGCAGTCTACAAATTCTGGT
ATCCAGAATGGTCAGTACAAAGTTGAAAACTATCTGGGAAGTAGAGATCATTTTGCCTTAGACAGGCCAT
CTGAGACACATGCAGACTATCTTTTGAGAACTGGGCAGGTTGTAGATATATCAGACACCATATACCCGAG
GAACCCTGCCATGTATAGTGAAGAAGCTAGATTAAAGTCCTTTCAGAACTGGCCAGACTATGCTCACCTA
ACCCCAAGAGAGTTAGCAAGTGCTGGACTCTACTACACAGGTA
