[The description below was written by a language model from this plasmid's Addgene catalogue record.]
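Description:
pEBB-XIAP1-351 is a mammalian expression plasmid built on the pEBB backbone (about 5.35 kb without insert) that encodes a C-terminally truncated form of human XIAP (X-linked inhibitor of apoptosis, also known as BIRC4, API3 or MIHA). It is maintained in E. coli as a high-copy plasmid under ampicillin selection. The record contains no feature table and does not name the promoter, polyadenylation signal, origin of replication or any mammalian selection marker, so these backbone elements cannot be described here beyond the catalogue classification as a mammalian expression vector.

The insert, listed at roughly 1.5 kb, was cloned between BamHI and NotI sites, both of which remain intact, and is fused in frame to a Flag epitope supplied by the backbone at the N-terminus, allowing detection or immunoprecipitation of the expressed protein with anti-Flag antibodies. The encoded protein comprises residues 1–351, with amino acids 352–496 deleted. In general terms, the N-terminal portion of XIAP carries the BIR domains responsible for caspase inhibition, while the C-terminal region contains the RING finger associated with ubiquitin ligase activity, so this truncation would be expected to remove the RING-containing end of the protein. That fits the associated publication, which concerns the ubiquitin protein ligase activity of IAPs and their proteasomal degradation in response to apoptotic stimuli. The construct is therefore suited to transfection experiments that compare the stability, ubiquitination and anti-apoptotic behaviour of the truncated protein with full-length XIAP.
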