Addgene plasmid #11560: pEBB-XIAP1-351
Depositing lab: Jon Ashwell. Depositing organization: National Cancer Institute (NCI). Publication: Ubiquitin protein ligase activity of IAPs and their degradation in proteasomes in response to apoptotic stimuli. Yang Y, Fang S, Jensen JP, Weissman AM, Ashwell JD. Science 2000 May 5;288(5467):874-7. 10.1126/science.288.5467.874 PubMed 10797013.
Backbone
  Vector backbone: pEBB
  Backbone size w/o insert (bp): 5353
  Vector type: Mammalian Expression
Growth in bacteria
  Bacterial resistance: Ampicillin, 100 μg/mL
  Growth temperature: 37°C
  Growth strain: DH5alpha
  Copy number: High Copy
Gene/Insert
  Gene/Insert name: XIAP1-351 (alt name: XIAP)
  Species: H. sapiens (human)
  Insert size (bp): 1500
  Mutation: deleted amino acids 352-496
  Entrez Gene: XIAP (a.k.a. API3, BIRC4, IAP-3, ILP1, MIHA, XLP2, hIAP-3, hIAP3)
  Tag / fusion protein: Flag (N terminal on backbone)
  Cloning method: Restriction Enzyme; 5′ cloning site BamH1 (not destroyed); 3′ cloning site NotI (not destroyed)
  Sequencing primers: 5′ cctattgtgctgatg
Terms and licenses: Academic/Nonprofit Terms; Industry Terms: Not Available to Industry
How to cite: pEBB-XIAP1-351 was a gift from Jon Ashwell (Addgene plasmid # 11560 ; http://n2t.net/addgene:11560 ; RRID:Addgene_11560)
